>Addgene plasmid #73021 | pCMV-BE3 | addgene full sequence | sequence record 244778 | Addgene NGS Result
CTGCTTGTGTGTTGGAGGTCGCTGAGTAGTGCGCGAGCAAAATTTAAGCTACAACAAGGCAAGGCTTGAC
CGACAATTGCATGAAGAATCTGCTTAGGGTTAGGCGTTTTGCGCTGCTTCGCGATGTACGGGCCAGATAT
ACGCGTTGACATTGATTATTGACTAGTTATTAATAGTAATCAATTACGGGGTCATTAGTTCATAGCCCAT
ATATGGAGTTCCGCGTTACATAACTTACGGTAAATGGCCCGCCTGGCTGACCGCCCAACGACCCCCGCCC
ATTGACGTCAATAATGACGTATGTTCCCATAGTAACGCCAATAGGGACTTTCCATTGACGTCAATGGGTG
GAGTATTTACGGTAAACTGCCCACTTGGCAGTACATCAAGTGTATCATATGCCAAGTACGCCCCCTATTG
ACGTCAATGACGGTAAATGGCCCGCCTGGCATTATGCCCAGTACATGACCTTATGGGACTTTCCTACTTG
GCAGTACATCTACGTATTAGTCATCGCTATTACCATGGTGATGCGGTTTTGGCAGTACATCAATGGGCGT
GGATAGCGGTTTGACTCACGGGGATTTCCAAGTCTCCACCCCATTGACGTCAATGGGAGTTTGTTTTGGC
ACCAAAATCAACGGGACTTTCCAAAATGTCGTAACAACTCCGCCCCATTGACGCAAATGGGCGGTAGGCG
TGTACGGTGGGAGGTCTATATAAGCAGAGCTGGTTTAGTGAACCGTCAGATCCGCTAGAGATCCGCGGCC
GCTAATACGACTCACTATAGGGAGAGCCGCCACCATGAGCTCAGAGACTGGCCCAGTGGCTGTGGACCCC
ACATTGAGACGGCGGATCGAGCCCCATGAGTTTGAGGTATTCTTCGATCCGAGAGAGCTCCGCAAGGAGA
CCTGCCTGCTTTACGAAATTAATTGGGGGGGCCGGCACTCCATTTGGCGACATACATCACAGAACACTAA
CAAGCACGTCGAAGTCAACTTCATCGAGAAGTTCACGACAGAAAGATATTTCTGTCCGAACACAAGGTGC
AGCATTACCTGGTTTCTCAGCTGGAGCCCATGCGGCGAATGTAGTAGGGCCATCACTGAATTCCTGTCAA
GGTATCCCCACGTCACTCTGTTTATTTACATCGCAAGGCTGTACCACCACGCTGACCCCCGCAATCGACA
AGGCCTGCGGGATTTGATCTCTTCAGGTGTGACTATCCAAATTATGACTGAGCAGGAGTCAGGATACTGC
TGGAGAAACTTTGTGAATTATAGCCCGAGTAATGAAGCCCACTGGCCTAGGTATCCCCATCTGTGGGTAC
GACTGTACGTTCTTGAACTGTACTGCATCATACTGGGCCTGCCTCCTTGTCTCAACATTCTGAGAAGGAA
GCAGCCACAGCTGACATTCTTTACCATCGCTCTTCAGTCTTGTCATTACCAGCGACTGCCCCCACACATT
CTCTGGGCCACCGGGTTGAAAAGCGGCAGCGAGACTCCCGGGACCTCAGAGTCCGCCACACCCGAAAGTG
ATAAAAAGTATTCTATTGGTTTAGCCATCGGCACTAATTCCGTTGGATGGGCTGTCATAACCGATGAATA
CAAAGTACCTTCAAAGAAATTTAAGGTGTTGGGGAACACAGACCGTCATTCGATTAAAAAGAATCTTATC
GGTGCCCTCCTATTCGATAGTGGCGAAACGGCAGAGGCGACTCGCCTGAAACGAACCGCTCGGAGAAGGT
ATACACGTCGCAAGAACCGAATATGTTACTTACAAGAAATTTTTAGCAATGAGATGGCCAAAGTTGACGA
TTCTTTCTTTCACCGTTTGGAAGAGTCCTTCCTTGTCGAAGAGGACAAGAAACATGAACGGCACCCCATC
TTTGGAAACATAGTAGATGAGGTGGCATATCATGAAAAGTACCCAACGATTTATCACCTCAGAAAAAAGC
TAGTTGACTCAACTGATAAAGCGGACCTGAGGTTAATCTACTTGGCTCTTGCCCATATGATAAAGTTCCG
TGGGCACTTTCTCATTGAGGGTGATCTAAATCCGGACAACTCGGATGTCGACAAACTGTTCATCCAGTTA
GTACAAACCTATAATCAGTTGTTTGAAGAGAACCCTATAAATGCAAGTGGCGTGGATGCGAAGGCTATTC
TTAGCGCCCGCCTCTCTAAATCCCGACGGCTAGAAAACCTGATCGCACAATTACCCGGAGAGAAGAAAAA
TGGGTTGTTCGGTAACCTTATAGCGCTCTCACTAGGCCTGACACCAAATTTTAAGTCGAACTTCGACTTA
GCTGAAGATGCCAAATTGCAGCTTAGTAAGGACACGTACGATGACGATCTCGACAATCTACTGGCACAAA
TTGGAGATCAGTATGCGGACTTATTTTTGGCTGCCAAAAACCTTAGCGATGCAATCCTCCTATCTGACAT
ACTGAGAGTTAATACTGAGATTACCAAGGCGCCGTTATCCGCTTCAATGATCAAAAGGTACGATGAACAT
CACCAAGACTTGACACTTCTCAAGGCCCTAGTCCGTCAGCAACTGCCTGAGAAATATAAGGAAATATTCT
TTGATCAGTCGAAAAACGGGTACGCAGGTTATATTGACGGCGGAGCGAGTCAAGAGGAATTCTACAAGTT
TATCAAACCCATATTAGAGAAGATGGATGGGACGGAAGAGTTGCTTGTAAAACTCAATCGCGAAGATCTA
CTGCGAAAGCAGCGGACTTTCGACAACGGTAGCATTCCACATCAAATCCACTTAGGCGAATTGCATGCTA
TACTTAGAAGGCAGGAGGATTTTTATCCGTTCCTCAAAGACAATCGTGAAAAGATTGAGAAAATCCTAAC
CTTTCGCATACCTTACTATGTGGGACCCCTGGCCCGAGGGAACTCTCGGTTCGCATGGATGACAAGAAAG
TCCGAAGAAACGATTACTCCATGGAATTTTGAGGAAGTTGTCGATAAAGGTGCGTCAGCTCAATCGTTCA
TCGAGAGGATGACCAACTTTGACAAGAATTTACCGAACGAAAAAGTATTGCCTAAGCACAGTTTACTTTA
CGAGTATTTCACAGTGTACAATGAACTCACGAAAGTTAAGTATGTCACTGAGGGCATGCGTAAACCCGCC
TTTCTAAGCGGAGAACAGAAGAAAGCAATAGTAGATCTGTTATTCAAGACCAACCGCAAAGTGACAGTTA
AGCAATTGAAAGAGGACTACTTTAAGAAAATTGAATGCTTCGATTCTGTCGAGATCTCCGGGGTAGAAGA
TCGATTTAATGCGTCACTTGGTACGTATCATGACCTCCTAAAGATAATTAAAGATAAGGACTTCCTGGAT
AACGAAGAGAATGAAGATATCTTAGAAGATATAGTGTTGACTCTTACCCTCTTTGAAGATCGGGAAATGA
TTGAGGAAAGACTAAAAACATACGCTCACCTGTTCGACGATAAGGTTATGAAACAGTTAAAGAGGCGTCG
CTATACGGGCTGGGGACGATTGTCGCGGAAACTTATCAACGGGATAAGAGACAAGCAAAGTGGTAAAACT
ATTCTCGATTTTCTAAAGAGCGACGGCTTCGCCAATAGGAACTTTATGCAGCTGATCCATGATGACTCTT
TAACCTTCAAAGAGGATATACAAAAGGCACAGGTTTCCGGACAAGGGGACTCATTGCACGAACATATTGC
GAATCTTGCTGGTTCGCCAGCCATCAAAAAGGGCATACTCCAGACAGTCAAAGTAGTGGATGAGCTAGTT
AAGGTCATGGGACGTCACAAACCGGAAAACATTGTAATCGAGATGGCACGCGAAAATCAAACGACTCAGA
AGGGGCAAAAAAACAGTCGAGAGCGGATGAAGAGAATAGAAGAGGGTATTAAAGAACTGGGCAGCCAGAT
CTTAAAGGAGCATCCTGTGGAAAATACCCAATTGCAGAACGAGAAACTTTACCTCTATTACCTACAAAAT
GGAAGGGACATGTATGTTGATCAGGAACTGGACATAAACCGTTTATCTGATTACGACGTCGATCACATTG
TACCCCAATCCTTTTTGAAGGACGATTCAATCGACAATAAAGTGCTTACACGCTCGGATAAGAACCGAGG
GAAAAGTGACAATGTTCCAAGCGAGGAAGTCGTAAAGAAAATGAAGAACTATTGGCGGCAGCTCCTAAAT
GCGAAACTGATAACGCAAAGAAAGTTCGATAACTTAACTAAAGCTGAGAGGGGTGGCTTGTCTGAACTTG
ACAAGGCCGGATTTATTAAACGTCAGCTCGTGGAAACCCGCCAAATCACAAAGCATGTTGCACAGATACT
AGATTCCCGAATGAATACGAAATACGACGAGAACGATAAGCTGATTCGGGAAGTCAAAGTAATCACTTTA
AAGTCAAAATTGGTGTCGGACTTCAGAAAGGATTTTCAATTCTATAAAGTTAGGGAGATAAATAACTACC
ACCATGCGCACGACGCTTATCTTAATGCCGTCGTAGGGACCGCACTCATTAAGAAATACCCGAAGCTAGA
AAGTGAGTTTGTGTATGGTGATTACAAAGTTTATGACGTCCGTAAGATGATCGCGAAAAGCGAACAGGAG
ATAGGCAAGGCTACAGCCAAATACTTCTTTTATTCTAACATTATGAATTTCTTTAAGACGGAAATCACTC
TGGCAAACGGAGAGATACGCAAACGACCTTTAATTGAAACCAATGGGGAGACAGGTGAAATCGTATGGGA
TAAGGGCCGGGACTTCGCGACGGTGAGAAAAGTTTTGTCCATGCCCCAAGTCAACATAGTAAAGAAAACT
GAGGTGCAGACCGGAGGGTTTTCAAAGGAATCGATTCTTCCAAAAAGGAATAGTGATAAGCTCATCGCTC
GTAAAAAGGACTGGGACCCGAAAAAGTACGGTGGCTTCGATAGCCCTACAGTTGCCTATTCTGTCCTAGT
AGTGGCAAAAGTTGAGAAGGGAAAATCCAAGAAACTGAAGTCAGTCAAAGAATTATTGGGGATAACGATT
ATGGAGCGCTCGTCTTTTGAAAAGAACCCCATCGACTTCCTTGAGGCGAAAGGTTACAAGGAAGTAAAAA
AGGATCTCATAATTAAACTACCAAAGTATAGTCTGTTTGAGTTAGAAAATGGCCGAAAACGGATGTTGGC
TAGCGCCGGAGAGCTTCAAAAGGGGAACGAACTCGCACTACCGTCTAAATACGTGAATTTCCTGTATTTA
GCGTCCCATTACGAGAAGTTGAAAGGTTCACCTGAAGATAACGAACAGAAGCAACTTTTTGTTGAGCAGC
ACAAACATTATCTCGACGAAATCATAGAGCAAATTTCGGAATTCAGTAAGAGAGTCATCCTAGCTGATGC
CAATCTGGACAAAGTATTAAGCGCATACAACAAGCACAGGGATAAACCCATACGTGAGCAGGCGGAAAAT
ATTATCCATTTGTTTACTCTTACCAACCTCGGCGCTCCAGCCGCATTCAAGTATTTTGACACAACGATAG
ATCGCAAACGATACACTTCTACCAAGGAGGTGCTAGACGCGACACTGATTCACCAATCCATCACGGGATT
ATATGAAACTCGGATAGATTTGTCACAGCTTGGGGGTGACTCTGGTGGTTCTACTAATCTGTCAGATATT
ATTGAAAAGGAGACCGGTAAGCAACTGGTTATCCAGGAATCCATCCTCATGCTCCCAGAGGAGGTGGAAG
AAGTCATTGGGAACAAGCCGGAAAGCGATATACTCGTGCACACCGCCTACGACGAGAGCACCGACGAGAA
TGTCATGCTTCTGACTAGCGACGCCCCTGAATACAAGCCTTGGGCTCTGGTCATACAGGATAGCAACGGT
GAGAACAAGATTAAGATGCTCTCTGGTGGTTCTCCCAAGAAGAAGAGGAAAGTCTAACCGGTCATCATCA
CCATCACCATTGAGTTTAAACCCGCTGATCAGCCTCGACTGTGCCTTCTAGTTGCCAGCCATCTGTTGTT
TGCCCCTCCCCCGTGCCTTCCTTGACCCTGGAAGGTGCCACTCCCACTGTCCTTTCCTAATAAAATGAGG
AAATTGCATCGCATTGTCTGAGTAGGTGTCATTCTATTCTGGGGGGTGGGGTGGGGCAGGACAGCAAGGG
GGAGGATTGGGAAGACAATAGCAGGCATGCTGGGGATGCGGTGGGCTCTATGGCTTCTGAGGCGGAAAGA
ACCAGCTGGGGCTCGATACCGTCGACCTCTAGCTAGAGCTTGGCGTAATCATGGTCATAGCTGTTTCCTG
TGTGAAATTGTTATCCGCTCACAATTCCACACAACATACGAGCCGGAAGCATAAAGTGTAAAGCCTAGGG
TGCCTAATGAGTGAGCTAACTCACATTAATTGCGTTGCGCTCACTGCCCGCTTTCCAGTCGGGAAACCTG
TCGTGCCAGCTGCATTAATGAATCGGCCAACGCGCGGGGAGAGGCGGTTTGCGTATTGGGCGCTCTTCCG
CTTCCTCGCTCACTGACTCGCTGCGCTCGGTCGTTCGGCTGCGGCGAGCGGTATCAGCTCACTCAAAGGC
GGTAATACGGTTATCCACAGAATCAGGGGATAACGCAGGAAAGAACATGTGAGCAAAAGGCCAGCAAAAG
GCCAGGAACCGTAAAAAGGCCGCGTTGCTGGCGTTTTTCCATAGGCTCCGCCCCCCTGACGAGCATCACA
AAAATCGACGCTCAAGTCAGAGGTGGCGAAACCCGACAGGACTATAAAGATACCAGGCGTTTCCCCCTGG
AAGCTCCCTCGTGCGCTCTCCTGTTCCGACCCTGCCGCTTACCGGATACCTGTCCGCCTTTCTCCCTTCG
GGAAGCGTGGCGCTTTCTCATAGCTCACGCTGTAGGTATCTCAGTTCGGTGTAGGTCGTTCGCTCCAAGC
TGGGCTGTGTGCACGAACCCCCCGTTCAGCCCGACCGCTGCGCCTTATCCGGTAACTATCGTCTTGAGTC
CAACCCGGTAAGACACGACTTATCGCCACTGGCAGCAGCCACTGGTAACAGGATTAGCAGAGCGAGGTAT
GTAGGCGGTGCTACAGAGTTCTTGAAGTGGTGGCCTAACTACGGCTACACTAGAAGAACAGTATTTGGTA
TCTGCGCTCTGCTGAAGCCAGTTACCTTCGGAAAAAGAGTTGGTAGCTCTTGATCCGGCAAACAAACCAC
CGCTGGTAGCGGTGGTTTTTTTGTTTGCAAGCAGCAGATTACGCGCAGAAAAAAAGGATCTCAAGAAGAT
CCTTTGATCTTTTCTACGGGGTCTGACGCTCAGTGGAACGAAAACTCACGTTAAGGGATTTTGGTCATGA
GATTATCAAAAAGGATCTTCACCTAGATCCTTTTAAATTAAAAATGAAGTTTTAAATCAATCTAAAGTAT
ATATGAGTAAACTTGGTCTGACAGTTACCAATGCTTAATCAGTGAGGCACCTATCTCAGCGATCTGTCTA
TTTCGTTCATCCATAGTTGCCTGACTCCCCGTCGTGTAGATAACTACGATACGGGAGGGCTTACCATCTG
GCCCCAGTGCTGCAATGATACCGCGAGACCCACGCTCACCGGCTCCAGATTTATCAGCAATAAACCAGCC
AGCCGGAAGGGCCGAGCGCAGAAGTGGTCCTGCAACTTTATCCGCCTCCATCCAGTCTATTAATTGTTGC
CGGGAAGCTAGAGTAAGTAGTTCGCCAGTTAATAGTTTGCGCAACGTTGTTGCCATTGCTACAGGCATCG
TGGTGTCACGCTCGTCGTTTGGTATGGCTTCATTCAGCTCCGGTTCCCAACGATCAAGGCGAGTTACATG
ATCCCCCATGTTGTGCAAAAAAGCGGTTAGCTCCTTCGGTCCTCCGATCGTTGTCAGAAGTAAGTTGGCC
GCAGTGTTATCACTCATGGTTATGGCAGCACTGCATAATTCTCTTACTGTCATGCCATCCGTAAGATGCT
TTTCTGTGACTGGTGAGTACTCAACCAAGTCATTCTGAGAATAGTGTATGCGGCGACCGAGTTGCTCTTG
CCCGGCGTCAATACGGGATAATACCGCGCCACATAGCAGAACTTTAAAAGTGCTCATCATTGGAAAACGT
TCTTCGGGGCGAAAACTCTCAAGGATCTTACCGCTGTTGAGATCCAGTTCGATGTAACCCACTCGTGCAC
CCAACTGATCTTCAGCATCTTTTACTTTCACCAGCGTTTCTGGGTGAGCAAAAACAGGAAGGCAAAATGC
CGCAAAAAAGGGAATAAGGGCGACACGGAAATGTTGAATACTCATACTCTTCCTTTTTCAATATTATTGA
AGCATTTATCAGGGTTATTGTCTCATGAGCGGATACATATTTGAATGTATTTAGAAAAATAAACAAATAG
GGGTTCCGCGCACATTTCCCCGAAAAGTGCCACCTGACGTCGACGGATCGGGAGATCGATCTCCCGATCC
CCTAGGGTCGACTCTCAGTACAATCTGCTCTGATGCCGCATAGTTAAGCCAGTATCTGCTCC
Features (pLannotate 1.2.2; 18 found; start..end, strand, type, name):
    148..527     +  enhancer       CMV enhancer: human cytomegalovirus immediate early enhancer
    528..731     +  promoter       CMV promoter: human cytomegalovirus (CMV) immediate early promoter
    773..791     +  promoter       T7 promoter: promoter for bacteriophage T7 RNA polymerase
    805..1491    +  CDS            Apobec1: ABEC1_RAT - Experimental evidence at protein level: Swiss-Prot protein existence level 1. Catalytic component of the apolipoprotein B mRNA editing enzyme complex which is responsible for the postranscriptional editing of a CAA codon for Gln to a UAA codon for stop in the APOB mRNA. May also play a role in the epigenetic regulation of gene expression by participating in DNA demethylation. From Rattus norvegicus (Rat).
   1492..1539    +  CDS            ABE(7.10) (fragment): adenine base editor comprising wild-type E. coli TadA fused to the evolved TadA*(7.10) mutant (Gaudelli et al., 2017)
   1540..5640    +  CDS            Cas9 VQR: Streptococcus pyogenes Cas9 endonuclease with the D1135V/R1335Q/T1337R mutations has an altered recognition specificity for the protospacer adjacent motif (PAM) (Kleinstiver et al., 2015)
   5653..5901    +  CDS            UGI: UNGI_BPPB2 - Experimental evidence at protein level: Swiss-Prot protein existence level 1. This protein binds specifically and reversibly to the host uracil-DNA glycosylase, preventing removal of uracil residues from PBS2 DNA by the host uracil-excision repair system. From Bacillus phage PBS2 (Bacteriophage PBS2).
   5989..6213    +  polyA_signal   bGH poly(A) signal: bovine growth hormone polyadenylation signal
   6217..6238    +  promoter       SV40 promoter (fragment): SV40 enhancer and early promoter
   6243..6259    +  misc_feature   MCS (fragment): pBluescript multiple cloning site
   6308..6324    -  protein_bind   lac operator: The lac repressor binds to the lac operator to inhibit transcription in E. coli. This inhibition can be relieved by adding lactose or isopropyl-β-D-thiogalactopyranoside (IPTG). lac repressor encoded by lacI
   6332..6362    -  promoter       lac promoter: promoter for the E. coli lac operon
   6377..6398    -  protein_bind   CAP binding site: CAP binding activates transcription in the presence of cAMP. E. coli catabolite activator protein
   6411..6503    -  CDS            lacI (fragment): lac repressor; lacI; The lac repressor binds to the lac operator to inhibit transcription in E. coli. This inhibition can be relieved by adding lactose or isopropyl-β-D-thiogalactopyranoside (IPTG).
   6686..7274    -  rep_origin     ori: high-copy-number ColE1/pMB1/pBR322/pUC origin of replication
   7445..8305    -  CDS            AmpR: β-lactamase; bla; confers resistance to ampicillin, carbenicillin, and related antibiotics
   8306..8410    -  promoter       AmpR promoter: bla
   8481..8525    -  misc_feature   bom (fragment): basis of mobility region from pBR322
