[The description below was written by a language model from this plasmid's Addgene catalogue record and pLannotate feature annotations shown in this document.]
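Description:
pCMV-BE3 is an 8.5 kb mammalian expression plasmid that produces the third-generation cytosine base editor BE3 under the human cytomegalovirus immediate-early enhancer and promoter, with a bovine growth hormone polyadenylation signal terminating the transcript. A T7 promoter lies between the CMV promoter and the coding sequence, which would permit in vitro transcription. The plasmid is maintained in E. coli through a high-copy ColE1/pUC-type origin and selected with ampicillin via the β-lactamase gene. Remnants of lac regulatory elements, an SV40 promoter fragment and a bom fragment are backbone leftovers. No mammalian selection marker is annotated, which suits transient transfection.

The roughly 5.1 kb insert is a single open reading frame described in the record as rAPOBEC1-XTEN-Cas9n-UGI-NLS. Rat APOBEC1, a cytidine deaminase, sits at the N-terminus and is joined by a short XTEN linker to Streptococcus pyogenes Cas9 nickase, followed by the uracil glycosylase inhibitor UGI from Bacillus phage PBS2 and a nuclear localisation signal. Two automated labels in the feature table appear to be similarity-based misnomers: the 48 bp segment called an "ABE(7.10) fragment" occupies the linker position, and the "Cas9 VQR" annotation corresponds to the Cas9 nickase named in the catalogue entry, which gives no indication of altered PAM specificity.

When supplied with a guide RNA from a separate construct, the Cas9 portion directs the deaminase to a target site, where cytosines in the displaced single strand are converted to uracil. UGI blocks uracil excision, and nicking of the non-edited strand biases repair toward retaining the edit. The result is programmable C-to-T (G-to-A) conversion in genomic DNA without a double-strand break.
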