Addgene plasmid #73021: pCMV-BE3
Purpose: Expresses BE3 in mammalian cells
Depositing lab: David Liu. Publication: Programmable editing of a target base in genomic DNA without double-stranded DNA cleavage. Komor AC, Kim YB, Packer MS, Zuris JA, Liu DR. Nature. 2016 Apr 20. doi: 10.1038/nature17946. PubMed 27096365.
Backbone
  Vector backbone: CMV
  Backbone manufacturer: origene
  Backbone size w/o insert (bp): 3399
  Total vector size (bp): 8532
  Vector type: Mammalian Expression
Growth in bacteria
  Bacterial resistance: Ampicillin, 100 μg/mL
  Growth temperature: 37°C
  Growth strain: DH5alpha
  Copy number: High Copy
Gene/Insert
  Gene/Insert name: BE3 (alt name: rAPOBEC1-XTEN-Cas9n-UGI-NLS)
  Species: R. norvegicus (rat); S. pyogenes
  Insert size (bp): 5133
  Promoter: CMV
  Cloning method: Ligation Independent Cloning
  Sequencing primers: 5′ CMV; 3′ TGGTTCTTTCCGCCTCAGAAGC
Terms and licenses: Academic/Nonprofit Terms; Industry Terms: Not Available to Industry
How to cite: pCMV-BE3 was a gift from David Liu (Addgene plasmid # 73021 ; http://n2t.net/addgene:73021 ; RRID:Addgene_73021)
