>Addgene plasmid #73021 | pCMV-BE3 | addgene partial sequence | sequence record 136483 | CMV-F 5'-CGCAAATGGGCGGTAGGCGTG-3'
ACCGTCAGATCCGCTAGAGATCCGCGGCCGCTAATACGACTCACTATAGGGAGAGCCGCCACCATGAGCT
CAGAGACTGGCCCAGTGGCTGTGGACCCCACATTGAGACGGCGGATCGAGCCCCATGAGTTTGAGGTATT
CTTCGATCCGAGAGAGCTCCGCAAGGAGACCTGCCTGCTTTACGAAATTAATTGGGGGGGCCGGCACTCC
ATTTGGCGACATACATCACAGAACACTAACAAGCACGTCGAAGTCAACTTCATCGAGAAGTTCACGACAG
AAAGATATTTCTGTCCGAACACAAGGTGCAGCATTACCTGGTTTCTCAGCTGGAGCCCATGCGGCGAATG
TAGTAGGGCCATCACTGAATTCCTGTCAAGGTATCCCCACGTCACTCTGTTTATTTACATCGCAAGGCTG
TACCACCACGCTGACCCCCGCAATCGACAAGGCCTGCGGGATTTGATCTCTTCAGGTGTGACTATCCAAA
TTATGACTGAGCAGGAGTCAGGATACTGCTGGAGAAACTTTGTGAATTATAGCCCGAGTAATGAAGCCCA
CTGGCCTAGGTATCCCCATCTGTGGGTACGACTGTACGTTCTTGAACTGTACTGCATCATACTGGGCCTG
CCTCCTTGTCTCAACATTCTGAGAAGGAAGCAGCCACAGCTGACATTCTTTACCATCGCTCTTCAGTCTT
GTCATTACCAGCGACTGCCCCCACACATTCTCTGGGCCACCGGGTTGAAAAGCGGCAGCGAGACTCCCGG
GACCTCAGAGTCCGCCACACCCGAA
