>Addgene plasmid #73021 | pCMV-BE3 | addgene partial sequence | sequence record 136968 | BGH-rev 5'-TAGAAGGCACAGTCGAGG-3'
GATGACCGGTTAGACTTTCCTCTTCTTCTTGGGAGAACCACCAGAGAGCATCTTAATCTTGTTCTCACCG
TTGCTATCCTGTATGACCAGAGCCCAAGGCTTGTATTCAGGGGCGTCGCTAGTCAGAAGCATGACATTCT
CGTCGGTGCTCTCGTCGTAGGCGGTGTGCACGAGTATATCGCTTTCCGGCTTGTTCCCAATGACTTCTTC
CACCTCCTCTGGGAGCATGAGGATGGATTCCTGGATAACCAGTTGCTTACCGGTCTCCTTTTCAATAATA
TCTGACAGATTAGTAGAACCACCAGAGTCACCCCCAAGCTGTGACAAATCTATCCGAGTTTCATATAATC
CCGTGATGGATTGGTGAATCAGTGTCGCGTCTAGCACCTCCTTGGTAGAAGTGTATCGTTTGCGATCTAT
CGTTGTGTCAAAATACTTGAATGCGGCTGGAGCGCCGAGGTTGGTAAGAGTAAACAAATGGATAATATTT
TCCGCCTGCTCACGTATGGGTTTATCCCTGTGCTTGTTGTATGCGCTTAATACTTTGTCCAGATTGGCAT
CAGCTAGGATGACTCTCTTACTGAATTCCGAAATTTGCTCTATGATTTCGTCGAGATAATGTTTGTGCTG
CTCAACAAAAAGTTGCTTCTGTTCGTTATCTTCAGGTGAACCTTTCAACTTCTCGTAATGG
